Addgene plasmid #201635: LENTICRISPR-UPP1_sgRNA2
Purpose: CRISPR/Cas9-mediated gene knock-out
Depositing lab: Alexis Jourdain & Vamsi Mootha. Depositing organization: Broad Institute. Publication: Salvage of ribose from uridine or RNA supports glycolysis in nutrient-limited conditions. Skinner OS, Blanco-Fernandez J, Goodman RP, Kawakami A, Shen H, Kemeny LV, Joesch-Cohen L, Rees MG, Roth JA, Fisher DE, Mootha VK, Jourdain AA. Nat Metab. 2023 May;5(5):765-776. doi: 10.1038/s42255-023-00774-2. Epub 2023 May 17. PubMed 37198474.
Backbone
  Vector backbone: lentiCRISPR v2
  Backbone manufacturer: Feng Zhang, Addgene #52961
  Vector type: Lentiviral, CRISPR
  Selectable markers: Puromycin
Growth in bacteria
  Bacterial resistance: Ampicillin, 100 μg/mL
  Growth temperature: 37°C
  Growth strain: NEB Stable
  Copy number: High Copy
Gene/Insert
  Gene/Insert name: UPP1
  gRNA/shRNA sequence: CTACTTTATACATGGCATAG
  Species: H. sapiens (human)
  Entrez Gene: UPP1 (a.k.a. UDRPASE, UP, UPASE, UPP)
  Cloning method: Restriction Enzyme; 5′ cloning site BsmBI (unknown if destroyed); 3′ cloning site BsmBI (unknown if destroyed)
Terms and licenses: Academic/Nonprofit Terms; Industry Terms: Not Available to Industry
How to cite: LENTICRISPR-UPP1_sgRNA2 was a gift from Alexis Jourdain & Vamsi Mootha (Addgene plasmid # 201635 ; http://n2t.net/addgene:201635 ; RRID:Addgene_201635)
