[The description below was written by a language model from this plasmid's Addgene catalogue record and pLannotate feature annotations shown in this document.]
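Description:
LENTICRISPR-UPP1_sgRNA2 is a lentiviral CRISPR/Cas9 knock-out plasmid built on the lentiCRISPR v2 backbone, carrying a single guide RNA directed against human UPP1 (uridine phosphorylase 1). The sequenced record is about 13 kb. In bacteria it is maintained through a high-copy ColE1/pUC-type origin and selected with ampicillin via the AmpR β-lactamase gene. An f1 origin is also present, together with an SV40/EM7-driven BleoR cassette that lies outside the lentiviral transfer region.

The transfer cassette is organised as a self-inactivating HIV-1 vector. A CMV enhancer/promoter precedes a truncated 5' LTR and drives genomic RNA production in packaging cells. It is followed by the Ψ packaging signal, a gag fragment, the RRE for Rev-dependent nuclear export, and the cPPT/CTS. The region closes with a WPRE to boost transcript expression and a ΔU3 3' LTR, with a bGH polyadenylation signal downstream.

Between these elements sit two expression units. A human U6 RNA polymerase III promoter transcribes the UPP1-targeting spacer, which was cloned through BsmBI sites and is fused to the Streptococcus pyogenes gRNA scaffold. An EF-1α core promoter drives S. pyogenes Cas9, followed by a puromycin N-acetyltransferase coding sequence. The feature table does not annotate the linker between the two coding sequences.

A single virus therefore delivers nuclease, guide and a puromycin marker for selecting transduced mammalian cells. The stated purpose is CRISPR/Cas9-mediated gene knock-out. The "sgRNA2" in the name suggests it is one of several guides against UPP1, and the associated study concerns salvage of ribose from uridine or RNA to support glycolysis under nutrient limitation.
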