Features (pLannotate 1.2.2; 33 found; start..end, strand, type, name):
    217..397     +  LTR            5' LTR (truncated): truncated 5' long terminal repeat (LTR) from HIV-1
    444..569     +  misc_feature   HIV-1 Ψ: packaging signal of human immunodeficiency virus type 1
    553..916     +  CDS            HIV-1 gag (fragment): gag protein from human immunodeficiency virus 1; gag
   1062..1295    +  misc_feature   RRE: The Rev response element (RRE) of HIV-1 allows for Rev-dependent mRNA export from the nucleus to the cytoplasm.
   1672..1772    +  CDS            Rev (fragment): human immunodeficiency virus 1 (HIV-1) Rev protein; rev; enhances nuclear export of unspliced and incompletely spliced viral mRNAs
   1822..1939    +  misc_feature   cPPT/CTS: central polypurine tract and central termination sequence of HIV-1
   1990..2230    +  promoter       U6 promoter: RNA polymerase III promoter for human U6 snRNA
   2260..2335    +  misc_RNA       gRNA scaffold: guide RNA scaffold for the Streptococcus pyogenes CRISPR/Cas9 system
   2353..2371    +  CDS            small t antigen (fragment): SV40 (simian virus 40) small t antigen
   2397..2608    +  promoter       EF-1α core promoter: core promoter for human elongation factor EF-1α
   2633..6736    +  CDS            Cas9: Cas9 (Csn1) endonuclease from the Streptococcus pyogenes Type II CRISPR/Cas system generates RNA-guided double strand breaks in DNA
   6874..7471    +  CDS            PuroR (fragment): puromycin N-acetyltransferase; pac from Streptomyces; confers resistance to puromycin
   7487..8075    +  misc_feature   WPRE: woodchuck hepatitis virus posttranscriptional regulatory element
   8126..8145    +  misc_feature   cPPT/CTS (fragment): central polypurine tract and central termination sequence of HIV-1
   8147..8380    +  LTR            3' LTR (ΔU3): self-inactivating 3' long terminal repeat (LTR) from HIV-1
   8412..8636    +  polyA_signal   bGH poly(A) signal: bovine growth hormone polyadenylation signal
   8640..8661    +  promoter       SV40 promoter (fragment): SV40 enhancer and early promoter
   8682..9110    +  rep_origin     f1 ori (sequence partly withheld): f1 bacteriophage origin of replication; arrow indicates direction of (+) strand synthesis
   9124..9453    +  promoter       SV40 promoter: SV40 enhancer and early promoter
   9501..9548    +  promoter       EM7 promoter: synthetic bacterial promoter&nbsp
   9567..9941    +  CDS            BleoR: antibiotic-binding protein; Sh ble from Streptoalloteichus hindustanus; confers resistance to bleomycin, phleomycin, and Zeocin™
   9951..10076   +  CDS            ble (fragment): BLE_KLEPN - Experimental evidence at protein level: Swiss-Prot protein existence level 1. Binding protein with a strong affinity to the bleomycin family of antibiotics. Binds to CL990; an antimitotic-antibiotic compound. From Klebsiella pneumoniae.
  10071..10192   +  polyA_signal   SV40 poly(A) signal: SV40 polyadenylation signal
  10263..10285   -  protein_bind   lac operator (fragment): The lac repressor binds to the lac operator to inhibit transcription in E. coli. This inhibition can be relieved by adding lactose or isopropyl-β-D-thiogalactopyranoside (IPTG). lac repressor encoded by lacI
  10289..10319   -  promoter       lac promoter: promoter for the E. coli lac operon
  10334..10355   -  protein_bind   CAP binding site: CAP binding activates transcription in the presence of cAMP. E. coli catabolite activator protein
  10368..10460   -  CDS            lacI (fragment): lac repressor; lacI; The lac repressor binds to the lac operator to inhibit transcription in E. coli. This inhibition can be relieved by adding lactose or isopropyl-β-D-thiogalactopyranoside (IPTG).
  10643..11231   -  rep_origin     ori: high-copy-number ColE1/pMB1/pBR322/pUC origin of replication
  11402..12262   -  CDS            AmpR: β-lactamase; bla; confers resistance to ampicillin, carbenicillin, and related antibiotics
  12263..12367   -  promoter       AmpR promoter: bla
  12426..12478   -  misc_feature   bom (fragment): basis of mobility region from pBR322
  12633..13012   +  enhancer       CMV enhancer: human cytomegalovirus immediate early enhancer
  13013..199     +  promoter       CMV promoter (across the origin): human cytomegalovirus (CMV) immediate early promoter
>Addgene plasmid #201635 | LENTICRISPR-UPP1_sgRNA2 | addgene full sequence | sequence record 396669 | Addgene NGS Result
TGATGCGGTTTTGGCAGTACATCAATGGGCGTGGATAGCGGTTTGACTCACGGGGATTTCCAAGTCTCCA
CCCCATTGACGTCAATGGGAGTTTGTTTTGGCACCAAAATCAACGGGACTTTCCAAAATGTCGTAACAAC
TCCGCCCCATTGACGCAAATGGGCGGTAGGCGTGTACGGTGGGAGGTCTATATAAGCAGCGCGTTTTGCC
TGTACTGGGTCTCTCTGGTTAGACCAGATCTGAGCCTGGGAGCTCTCTGGCTAACTAGGGAACCCACTGC
TTAAGCCTCAATAAAGCTTGCCTTGAGTGCTTCAAGTAGTGTGTGCCCGTCTGTTGTGTGACTCTGGTAA
CTAGAGATCCCTCAGACCCTTTTAGTCAGTGTGGAAAATCTCTAGCAGTGGCGCCCGAACAGGGACTTGA
AAGCGAAAGGGAAACCAGAGGAGCTCTCTCGACGCAGGACTCGGCTTGCTGAAGCGCGCACGGCAAGAGG
CGAGGGGCGGCGACTGGTGAGTACGCCAAAAATTTTGACTAGCGGAGGCTAGAAGGAGAGAGATGGGTGC
GAGAGCGTCAGTATTAAGCGGGGGAGAATTAGATCGCGATGGGAAAAAATTCGGTTAAGGCCAGGGGGAA
AGAAAAAATATAAATTAAAACATATAGTATGGGCAAGCAGGGAGCTAGAACGATTCGCAGTTAATCCTGG
CCTGTTAGAAACATCAGAAGGCTGTAGACAAATACTGGGACAGCTACAACCATCCCTTCAGACAGGATCA
GAAGAACTTAGATCATTATATAATACAGTAGCAACCCTCTATTGTGTGCATCAAAGGATAGAGATAAAAG
ACACCAAGGAAGCTTTAGACAAGATAGAGGAAGAGCAAAACAAAAGTAAGACCACCGCACAGCAAGCGGC
CGCTGATCTTCAGACCTGGAGGAGGAGATATGAGGGACAATTGGAGAAGTGAATTATATAAATATAAAGT
AGTAAAAATTGAACCATTAGGAGTAGCACCCACCAAGGCAAAGAGAAGAGTGGTGCAGAGAGAAAAAAGA
GCAGTGGGAATAGGAGCTTTGTTCCTTGGGTTCTTGGGAGCAGCAGGAAGCACTATGGGCGCAGCGTCAA
TGACGCTGACGGTACAGGCCAGACAATTATTGTCTGGTATAGTGCAGCAGCAGAACAATTTGCTGAGGGC
TATTGAGGCGCAACAGCATCTGTTGCAACTCACAGTCTGGGGCATCAAGCAGCTCCAGGCAAGAATCCTG
GCTGTGGAAAGATACCTAAAGGATCAACAGCTCCTGGGGATTTGGGGTTGCTCTGGAAAACTCATTTGCA
CCACTGCTGTGCCTTGGAATGCTAGTTGGAGTAATAAATCTCTGGAACAGATTTGGAATCACACGACCTG
GATGGAGTGGGACAGAGAAATTAACAATTACACAAGCTTAATACACTCCTTAATTGAAGAATCGCAAAAC
CAGCAAGAAAAGAATGAACAAGAATTATTGGAATTAGATAAATGGGCAAGTTTGTGGAATTGGTTTAACA
TAACAAATTGGCTGTGGTATATAAAATTATTCATAATGATAGTAGGAGGCTTGGTAGGTTTAAGAATAGT
TTTTGCTGTACTTTCTATAGTGAATAGAGTTAGGCAGGGATATTCACCATTATCGTTTCAGACCCACCTC
CCAACCCCGAGGGGACCCGACAGGCCCGAAGGAATAGAAGAAGAAGGTGGAGAGAGAGACAGAGACAGAT
CCATTCGATTAGTGAACGGATCGGCACTGCGTGCGCCAATTCTGCAGACAAATGGCAGTATTCATCCACA
ATTTTAAAAGAAAAGGGGGGATTGGGGGGTACAGTGCAGGGGAAAGAATAGTAGACATAATAGCAACAGA
CATACAAACTAAAGAATTACAAAAACAAATTACAAAAATTCAAAATTTTCGGGTTTATTACAGGGACAGC
AGAGATCCAGTTTGGTTAATTAAGGTACCGAGGGCCTATTTCCCATGATTCCTTCATATTTGCATATACG
ATACAAGGCTGTTAGAGAGATAATTAGAATTAATTTGACTGTAAACACAAAGATATTAGTACAAAATACG
TGACGTAGAAAGTAATAATTTCTTGGGTAGTTTGCAGTTTTAAAATTATGTTTTAAAATGGACTATCATA
TGCTTACCGTAACTTGAAAGTATTTCGATTTCTTGGCTTTATATATCTTGTGGAAAGGACGAAACACCGC
TACTTTATACATGGCATAGGTTTTAGAGCTAGAAATAGCAAGTTAAAATAAGGCTAGTCCGTTATCAACT
TGAAAAAGTGGCACCGAGTCGGTGCTTTTTTGAATTCGCTAGCTAGGTCTTGAAAGGAGTGGGAATTGGC
TCCGGTGCCCGTCAGTGGGCAGAGCGCACATCGCCCACAGTCCCCGAGAAGTTGGGGGGAGGGGTCGGCA
ATTGATCCGGTGCCTAGAGAAGGTGGCGCGGGGTAAACTGGGAAAGTGATGTCGTGTACTGGCTCCGCCT
TTTTCCCGAGGGTGGGGGAGAACCGTATATAAGTGCAGTAGTCGCCGTGAACGTTCTTTTTCGCAACGGG
TTTGCCGCCAGAACACAGGACCGGTTCTAGAGCGCTGCCACCATGGACAAGAAGTACAGCATCGGCCTGG
ACATCGGCACCAACTCTGTGGGCTGGGCCGTGATCACCGACGAGTACAAGGTGCCCAGCAAGAAATTCAA
GGTGCTGGGCAACACCGACCGGCACAGCATCAAGAAGAACCTGATCGGAGCCCTGCTGTTCGACAGCGGC
GAAACAGCCGAGGCCACCCGGCTGAAGAGAACCGCCAGAAGAAGATACACCAGACGGAAGAACCGGATCT
GCTATCTGCAAGAGATCTTCAGCAACGAGATGGCCAAGGTGGACGACAGCTTCTTCCACAGACTGGAAGA
GTCCTTCCTGGTGGAAGAGGATAAGAAGCACGAGCGGCACCCCATCTTCGGCAACATCGTGGACGAGGTG
GCCTACCACGAGAAGTACCCCACCATCTACCACCTGAGAAAGAAACTGGTGGACAGCACCGACAAGGCCG
ACCTGCGGCTGATCTATCTGGCCCTGGCCCACATGATCAAGTTCCGGGGCCACTTCCTGATCGAGGGCGA
CCTGAACCCCGACAACAGCGACGTGGACAAGCTGTTCATCCAGCTGGTGCAGACCTACAACCAGCTGTTC
GAGGAAAACCCCATCAACGCCAGCGGCGTGGACGCCAAGGCCATCCTGTCTGCCAGACTGAGCAAGAGCA
GACGGCTGGAAAATCTGATCGCCCAGCTGCCCGGCGAGAAGAAGAATGGCCTGTTCGGAAACCTGATTGC
CCTGAGCCTGGGCCTGACCCCCAACTTCAAGAGCAACTTCGACCTGGCCGAGGATGCCAAACTGCAGCTG
AGCAAGGACACCTACGACGACGACCTGGACAACCTGCTGGCCCAGATCGGCGACCAGTACGCCGACCTGT
TTCTGGCCGCCAAGAACCTGTCCGACGCCATCCTGCTGAGCGACATCCTGAGAGTGAACACCGAGATCAC
CAAGGCCCCCCTGAGCGCCTCTATGATCAAGAGATACGACGAGCACCACCAGGACCTGACCCTGCTGAAA
GCTCTCGTGCGGCAGCAGCTGCCTGAGAAGTACAAAGAGATTTTCTTCGACCAGAGCAAGAACGGCTACG
CCGGCTACATTGACGGCGGAGCCAGCCAGGAAGAGTTCTACAAGTTCATCAAGCCCATCCTGGAAAAGAT
GGACGGCACCGAGGAACTGCTCGTGAAGCTGAACAGAGAGGACCTGCTGCGGAAGCAGCGGACCTTCGAC
AACGGCAGCATCCCCCACCAGATCCACCTGGGAGAGCTGCACGCCATTCTGCGGCGGCAGGAAGATTTTT
ACCCATTCCTGAAGGACAACCGGGAAAAGATCGAGAAGATCCTGACCTTCCGCATCCCCTACTACGTGGG
CCCTCTGGCCAGGGGAAACAGCAGATTCGCCTGGATGACCAGAAAGAGCGAGGAAACCATCACCCCCTGG
AACTTCGAGGAAGTGGTGGACAAGGGCGCTTCCGCCCAGAGCTTCATCGAGCGGATGACCAACTTCGATA
AGAACCTGCCCAACGAGAAGGTGCTGCCCAAGCACAGCCTGCTGTACGAGTACTTCACCGTGTATAACGA
GCTGACCAAAGTGAAATACGTGACCGAGGGAATGAGAAAGCCCGCCTTCCTGAGCGGCGAGCAGAAAAAG
GCCATCGTGGACCTGCTGTTCAAGACCAACCGGAAAGTGACCGTGAAGCAGCTGAAAGAGGACTACTTCA
AGAAAATCGAGTGCTTCGACTCCGTGGAAATCTCCGGCGTGGAAGATCGGTTCAACGCCTCCCTGGGCAC
ATACCACGATCTGCTGAAAATTATCAAGGACAAGGACTTCCTGGACAATGAGGAAAACGAGGACATTCTG
GAAGATATCGTGCTGACCCTGACACTGTTTGAGGACAGAGAGATGATCGAGGAACGGCTGAAAACCTATG
CCCACCTGTTCGACGACAAAGTGATGAAGCAGCTGAAGCGGCGGAGATACACCGGCTGGGGCAGGCTGAG
CCGGAAGCTGATCAACGGCATCCGGGACAAGCAGTCCGGCAAGACAATCCTGGATTTCCTGAAGTCCGAC
GGCTTCGCCAACAGAAACTTCATGCAGCTGATCCACGACGACAGCCTGACCTTTAAAGAGGACATCCAGA
AAGCCCAGGTGTCCGGCCAGGGCGATAGCCTGCACGAGCACATTGCCAATCTGGCCGGCAGCCCCGCCAT
TAAGAAGGGCATCCTGCAGACAGTGAAGGTGGTGGACGAGCTCGTGAAAGTGATGGGCCGGCACAAGCCC
GAGAACATCGTGATCGAAATGGCCAGAGAGAACCAGACCACCCAGAAGGGACAGAAGAACAGCCGCGAGA
GAATGAAGCGGATCGAAGAGGGCATCAAAGAGCTGGGCAGCCAGATCCTGAAAGAACACCCCGTGGAAAA
CACCCAGCTGCAGAACGAGAAGCTGTACCTGTACTACCTGCAGAATGGGCGGGATATGTACGTGGACCAG
GAACTGGACATCAACCGGCTGTCCGACTACGATGTGGACCATATCGTGCCTCAGAGCTTTCTGAAGGACG
ACTCCATCGACAACAAGGTGCTGACCAGAAGCGACAAGAACCGGGGCAAGAGCGACAACGTGCCCTCCGA
AGAGGTCGTGAAGAAGATGAAGAACTACTGGCGGCAGCTGCTGAACGCCAAGCTGATTACCCAGAGAAAG
TTCGACAATCTGACCAAGGCCGAGAGAGGCGGCCTGAGCGAACTGGATAAGGCCGGCTTCATCAAGAGAC
AGCTGGTGGAAACCCGGCAGATCACAAAGCACGTGGCACAGATCCTGGACTCCCGGATGAACACTAAGTA
CGACGAGAATGACAAGCTGATCCGGGAAGTGAAAGTGATCACCCTGAAGTCCAAGCTGGTGTCCGATTTC
CGGAAGGATTTCCAGTTTTACAAAGTGCGCGAGATCAACAACTACCACCACGCCCACGACGCCTACCTGA
ACGCCGTCGTGGGAACCGCCCTGATCAAAAAGTACCCTAAGCTGGAAAGCGAGTTCGTGTACGGCGACTA
CAAGGTGTACGACGTGCGGAAGATGATCGCCAAGAGCGAGCAGGAAATCGGCAAGGCTACCGCCAAGTAC
TTCTTCTACAGCAACATCATGAACTTTTTCAAGACCGAGATTACCCTGGCCAACGGCGAGATCCGGAAGC
GGCCTCTGATCGAGACAAACGGCGAAACCGGGGAGATCGTGTGGGATAAGGGCCGGGATTTTGCCACCGT
GCGGAAAGTGCTGAGCATGCCCCAAGTGAATATCGTGAAAAAGACCGAGGTGCAGACAGGCGGCTTCAGC
AAAGAGTCTATCCTGCCCAAGAGGAACAGCGATAAGCTGATCGCCAGAAAGAAGGACTGGGACCCTAAGA
AGTACGGCGGCTTCGACAGCCCCACCGTGGCCTATTCTGTGCTGGTGGTGGCCAAAGTGGAAAAGGGCAA
GTCCAAGAAACTGAAGAGTGTGAAAGAGCTGCTGGGGATCACCATCATGGAAAGAAGCAGCTTCGAGAAG
AATCCCATCGACTTTCTGGAAGCCAAGGGCTACAAAGAAGTGAAAAAGGACCTGATCATCAAGCTGCCTA
AGTACTCCCTGTTCGAGCTGGAAAACGGCCGGAAGAGAATGCTGGCCTCTGCCGGCGAACTGCAGAAGGG
AAACGAACTGGCCCTGCCCTCCAAATATGTGAACTTCCTGTACCTGGCCAGCCACTATGAGAAGCTGAAG
GGCTCCCCCGAGGATAATGAGCAGAAACAGCTGTTTGTGGAACAGCACAAGCACTACCTGGACGAGATCA
TCGAGCAGATCAGCGAGTTCTCCAAGAGAGTGATCCTGGCCGACGCTAATCTGGACAAAGTGCTGTCCGC
CTACAACAAGCACCGGGATAAGCCCATCAGAGAGCAGGCCGAGAATATCATCCACCTGTTTACCCTGACC
AATCTGGGAGCCCCTGCCGCCTTCAAGTACTTTGACACCACCATCGACCGGAAGAGGTACACCAGCACCA
AAGAGGTGCTGGACGCCACCCTGATCCACCAGAGCATCACCGGCCTGTACGAGACACGGATCGACCTGTC
TCAGCTGGGAGGCGACAAGCGACCTGCCGCCACAAAGAAGGCTGGACAGGCTAAGAAGAAGAAAGATTAC
AAAGACGATGACGATAAGGGATCCGGCGCAACAAACTTCTCTCTGCTGAAACAAGCCGGAGATGTCGAAG
AGAATCCTGGACCGACCGAGTACAAGCCCACGGTGCGCCTCGCCACCCGCGACGACGTCCCCAGGGCCGT
ACGCACCCTCGCCGCCGCGTTCGCCGACTACCCCGCCACGCGCCACACCGTCGATCCGGACCGCCACATC
GAGCGGGTCACCGAGCTGCAAGAACTCTTCCTCACGCGCGTCGGGCTCGACATCGGCAAGGTGTGGGTCG
CGGACGACGGCGCCGCGGTGGCGGTCTGGACCACGCCGGAGAGCGTCGAAGCGGGGGCGGTGTTCGCCGA
GATCGGCCCGCGCATGGCCGAGTTGAGCGGTTCCCGGCTGGCCGCGCAGCAACAGATGGAAGGCCTCCTG
GCGCCGCACCGGCCCAAGGAGCCCGCGTGGTTCCTGGCCACCGTCGGAGTCTCGCCCGACCACCAGGGCA
AGGGTCTGGGCAGCGCCGTCGTGCTCCCCGGAGTGGAGGCGGCCGAGCGCGCCGGGGTGCCCGCCTTCCT
GGAGACCTCCGCGCCCCGCAACCTCCCCTTCTACGAGCGGCTCGGCTTCACCGTCACCGCCGACGTCGAG
GTGCCCGAAGGACCGCGCACCTGGTGCATGACCCGCAAGCCCGGTGCCTGAACGCGTTAAGTCGACAATC
AACCTCTGGATTACAAAATTTGTGAAAGATTGACTGGTATTCTTAACTATGTTGCTCCTTTTACGCTATG
TGGATACGCTGCTTTAATGCCTTTGTATCATGCTATTGCTTCCCGTATGGCTTTCATTTTCTCCTCCTTG
TATAAATCCTGGTTGCTGTCTCTTTATGAGGAGTTGTGGCCCGTTGTCAGGCAACGTGGCGTGGTGTGCA
CTGTGTTTGCTGACGCAACCCCCACTGGTTGGGGCATTGCCACCACCTGTCAGCTCCTTTCCGGGACTTT
CGCTTTCCCCCTCCCTATTGCCACGGCGGAACTCATCGCCGCCTGCCTTGCCCGCTGCTGGACAGGGGCT
CGGCTGTTGGGCACTGACAATTCCGTGGTGTTGTCGGGGAAATCATCGTCCTTTCCTTGGCTGCTCGCCT
GTGTTGCCACCTGGATTCTGCGCGGGACGTCCTTCTGCTACGTCCCTTCGGCCCTCAATCCAGCGGACCT
TCCTTCCCGCGGCCTGCTGCCGGCTCTGCGGCCTCTTCCGCGTCTTCGCCTTCGCCCTCAGACGAGTCGG
ATCTCCCTTTGGGCCGCCTCCCCGCGTCGACTTTAAGACCAATGACTTACAAGGCAGCTGTAGATCTTAG
CCACTTTTTAAAAGAAAAGGGGGGACTGGAAGGGCTAATTCACTCCCAACGAAGACAAGATCTGCTTTTT
GCTTGTACTGGGTCTCTCTGGTTAGACCAGATCTGAGCCTGGGAGCTCTCTGGCTAACTAGGGAACCCAC
TGCTTAAGCCTCAATAAAGCTTGCCTTGAGTGCTTCAAGTAGTGTGTGCCCGTCTGTTGTGTGACTCTGG
TAACTAGAGATCCCTCAGACCCTTTTAGTCAGTGTGGAAAATCTCTAGCAGGGCCCGTTTAAACCCGCTG
ATCAGCCTCGACTGTGCCTTCTAGTTGCCAGCCATCTGTTGTTTGCCCCTCCCCCGTGCCTTCCTTGACC
CTGGAAGGTGCCACTCCCACTGTCCTTTCCTAATAAAATGAGGAAATTGCATCGCATTGTCTGAGTAGGT
GTCATTCTATTCTGGGGGGTGGGGTGGGGCAGGACAGCAAGGGGGAGGATTGGGAAGACAATAGCAGGCA
TGCTGGGGATGCGGTGGGCTCTATGGCTTCTGAGGCGGAAAGAACCAGCTGGGGCTCTAGGGGGTATCCC
C
[124 nt withheld, positions 8682-8805]
C
[91 nt withheld, positions 8807-8897]
A
[49 nt withheld, positions 8899-8947]
CCTTTGACGTTGGAGTCCACGTTCTTT
[37 nt withheld, positions 8975-9011]
ACCCTATCTCGGTCTATTCTTTTGATTTATAAGGGATTTTGCCGATTTCGGCCTATTGGTTAAAAAATGA
GCTGATTTAACAAAAATTTAACGCGAATTAATTCTGTGGAATGTGTGTCAGTTAGGGTGTGGAAAGTCCC
CAGGCTCCCCAGCAGGCAGAAGTATGCAAAGCATGCATCTCAATTAGTCAGCAACCAGGTGTGGAAAGTC
CCCAGGCTCCCCAGCAGGCAGAAGTATGCAAAGCATGCATCTCAATTAGTCAGCAACCATAGTCCCGCCC
CTAACTCCGCCCATCCCGCCCCTAACTCCGCCCAGTTCCGCCCATTCTCCGCCCCATGGCTGACTAATTT
TTTTTATTTATGCAGAGGCCGAGGCCGCCTCTGCCTCTGAGCTATTCCAGAAGTAGTGAGGAGGCTTTTT
TGGAGGCCTAGGCTTTTGCAAAAAGCTCCCGGGAGCTTGTATATCCATTTTCGGATCTGATCAGCACGTG
TTGACAATTAATCATCGGCATAGTATATCGGCATAGTATAATACGACAAGGTGAGGAACTAAACCATGGC
CAAGTTGACCAGTGCCGTTCCGGTGCTCACCGCGCGCGACGTCGCCGGAGCGGTCGAGTTCTGGACCGAC
CGGCTCGGGTTCTCCCGGGACTTCGTGGAGGACGACTTCGCCGGTGTGGTCCGGGACGACGTGACCCTGT
TCATCAGCGCGGTCCAGGACCAGGTGGTGCCGGACAACACCCTGGCCTGGGTGTGGGTGCGCGGCCTGGA
CGAGCTGTACGCCGAGTGGTCGGAGGTCGTGTCCACGAACTTCCGGGACGCCTCCGGGCCGGCCATGACC
GAGATCGGCGAGCAGCCGTGGGGGCGGGAGTTCGCCCTGCGCGACCCGGCCGGCAACTGCGTGCACTTCG
TGGCCGAGGAGCAGGACTGACACGTGCTACGAGATTTCGATTCCACCGCCGCCTTCTATGAAAGGTTGGG
CTTCGGAATCGTTTTCCGGGACGCCGGCTGGATGATCCTCCAGCGCGGGGATCTCATGCTGGAGTTCTTC
GCCCACCCCAACTTGTTTATTGCAGCTTATAATGGTTACAAATAAAGCAATAGCATCACAAATTTCACAA
ATAAAGCATTTTTTTCACTGCATTCTAGTTGTGGTTTGTCCAAACTCATCAATGTATCTTATCATGTCTG
TATACCGTCGACCTCTAGCTAGAGCTTGGCGTAATCATGGTCATAGCTGTTTCCTGTGTGAAATTGTTAT
CCGCTCACAATTCCACACAACATACGAGCCGGAAGCATAAAGTGTAAAGCCTGGGGTGCCTAATGAGTGA
GCTAACTCACATTAATTGCGTTGCGCTCACTGCCCGCTTTCCAGTCGGGAAACCTGTCGTGCCAGCTGCA
TTAATGAATCGGCCAACGCGCGGGGAGAGGCGGTTTGCGTATTGGGCGCTCTTCCGCTTCCTCGCTCACT
GACTCGCTGCGCTCGGTCGTTCGGCTGCGGCGAGCGGTATCAGCTCACTCAAAGGCGGTAATACGGTTAT
CCACAGAATCAGGGGATAACGCAGGAAAGAACATGTGAGCAAAAGGCCAGCAAAAGGCCAGGAACCGTAA
AAAGGCCGCGTTGCTGGCGTTTTTCCATAGGCTCCGCCCCCCTGACGAGCATCACAAAAATCGACGCTCA
AGTCAGAGGTGGCGAAACCCGACAGGACTATAAAGATACCAGGCGTTTCCCCCTGGAAGCTCCCTCGTGC
GCTCTCCTGTTCCGACCCTGCCGCTTACCGGATACCTGTCCGCCTTTCTCCCTTCGGGAAGCGTGGCGCT
TTCTCATAGCTCACGCTGTAGGTATCTCAGTTCGGTGTAGGTCGTTCGCTCCAAGCTGGGCTGTGTGCAC
GAACCCCCCGTTCAGCCCGACCGCTGCGCCTTATCCGGTAACTATCGTCTTGAGTCCAACCCGGTAAGAC
ACGACTTATCGCCACTGGCAGCAGCCACTGGTAACAGGATTAGCAGAGCGAGGTATGTAGGCGGTGCTAC
AGAGTTCTTGAAGTGGTGGCCTAACTACGGCTACACTAGAAGAACAGTATTTGGTATCTGCGCTCTGCTG
AAGCCAGTTACCTTCGGAAAAAGAGTTGGTAGCTCTTGATCCGGCAAACAAACCACCGCTGGTAGCGGTG
GTTTTTTTGTTTGCAAGCAGCAGATTACGCGCAGAAAAAAAGGATCTCAAGAAGATCCTTTGATCTTTTC
TACGGGGTCTGACGCTCAGTGGAACGAAAACTCACGTTAAGGGATTTTGGTCATGAGATTATCAAAAAGG
ATCTTCACCTAGATCCTTTTAAATTAAAAATGAAGTTTTAAATCAATCTAAAGTATATATGAGTAAACTT
GGTCTGACAGTTACCAATGCTTAATCAGTGAGGCACCTATCTCAGCGATCTGTCTATTTCGTTCATCCAT
AGTTGCCTGACTCCCCGTCGTGTAGATAACTACGATACGGGAGGGCTTACCATCTGGCCCCAGTGCTGCA
ATGATACCGCGAGACCCACGCTCACCGGCTCCAGATTTATCAGCAATAAACCAGCCAGCCGGAAGGGCCG
AGCGCAGAAGTGGTCCTGCAACTTTATCCGCCTCCATCCAGTCTATTAATTGTTGCCGGGAAGCTAGAGT
AAGTAGTTCGCCAGTTAATAGTTTGCGCAACGTTGTTGCCATTGCTACAGGCATCGTGGTGTCACGCTCG
TCGTTTGGTATGGCTTCATTCAGCTCCGGTTCCCAACGATCAAGGCGAGTTACATGATCCCCCATGTTGT
GCAAAAAAGCGGTTAGCTCCTTCGGTCCTCCGATCGTTGTCAGAAGTAAGTTGGCCGCAGTGTTATCACT
CATGGTTATGGCAGCACTGCATAATTCTCTTACTGTCATGCCATCCGTAAGATGCTTTTCTGTGACTGGT
GAGTACTCAACCAAGTCATTCTGAGAATAGTGTATGCGGCGACCGAGTTGCTCTTGCCCGGCGTCAATAC
GGGATAATACCGCGCCACATAGCAGAACTTTAAAAGTGCTCATCATTGGAAAACGTTCTTCGGGGCGAAA
ACTCTCAAGGATCTTACCGCTGTTGAGATCCAGTTCGATGTAACCCACTCGTGCACCCAACTGATCTTCA
GCATCTTTTACTTTCACCAGCGTTTCTGGGTGAGCAAAAACAGGAAGGCAAAATGCCGCAAAAAAGGGAA
TAAGGGCGACACGGAAATGTTGAATACTCATACTCTTCCTTTTTCAATATTATTGAAGCATTTATCAGGG
TTATTGTCTCATGAGCGGATACATATTTGAATGTATTTAGAAAAATAAACAAATAGGGGTTCCGCGCACA
TTTCCCCGAAAAGTGCCACCTGACGTCGACGGATCGGGAGATCTCCCGATCCCCTATGGTGCACTCTCAG
TACAATCTGCTCTGATGCCGCATAGTTAAGCCAGTATCTGCTCCCTGCTTGTGTGTTGGAGGTCGCTGAG
TAGTGCGCGAGCAAAATTTAAGCTACAACAAGGCAAGGCTTGACCGACAATTGCATGAAGAATCTGCTTA
GGGTTAGGCGTTTTGCGCTGCTTCGCGATGTACGGGCCAGATATACGCGTTGACATTGATTATTGACTAG
TTATTAATAGTAATCAATTACGGGGTCATTAGTTCATAGCCCATATATGGAGTTCCGCGTTACATAACTT
ACGGTAAATGGCCCGCCTGGCTGACCGCCCAACGACCCCCGCCCATTGACGTCAATAATGACGTATGTTC
CCATAGTAACGCCAATAGGGACTTTCCATTGACGTCAATGGGTGGAGTATTTACGGTAAACTGCCCACTT
GGCAGTACATCAAGTGTATCATATGCCAAGTACGCCCCCTATTGACGTCAATGACGGTAAATGGCCCGCC
TGGCATTATGCCCAGTACATGACCTTATGGGACTTTCCTACTTGGCAGTACATCTACGTATTAGTCATCG
CTATTACCATGG
